Addgene plasmid #244493: pGEX-4T1 GST-SHP2 H116A E252A
Purpose: Bacterial Expression of pH insensitive SHP2 mutant
Depositing lab: Katharine White. Depositing organization: University of Notre Dame. Publication: Ionizable networks mediate pH-dependent allostery in the SH2 domain-containing signaling proteins SHP2 and SRC. Van Dyck PK, Piszkin L, Gorski EA, Nascimento ET, Abebe JA, Hoffmann LM, Peng JW, White KA. Sci Signal. 2025 Nov 11;18(912):eadt3018. doi: 10.1126/scisignal.adt3018. Epub 2025 Nov 11. PubMed 41218103.
Backbone
  Vector backbone: pGEX-4T-1
  Vector type: Bacterial Expression
Growth in bacteria
  Bacterial resistance: Ampicillin, 100 μg/mL
  Growth temperature: 37°C
  Growth strain: DH5alpha
  Copy number: High Copy
Gene/Insert
  Gene/Insert name: PTPN11
  Species: H. sapiens (human)
  Mutation: changed Histidine 116 to Alanine and Glutamate 252 to Alanine
  Entrez Gene: PTPN11 (a.k.a. BPTP3, CFC, JMML, METCDS, NS1, PTP-1D, PTP2C, SH-PTP2, SH-PTP3, SHP2)
  Tag / fusion protein: GST (N terminal on backbone)
Terms and licenses: Academic/Nonprofit Terms; Industry Terms: Not Available to Industry
How to cite: pGEX-4T1 GST-SHP2 H116A E252A was a gift from Katharine White (Addgene plasmid # 244493 ; http://n2t.net/addgene:244493 ; RRID:Addgene_244493)
