[The description below was written by a language model from this plasmid's Addgene catalogue record and pLannotate feature annotations shown in this document.]
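Description:
pGEX-4T1 GST-SHP2 H116A E252A is a bacterial expression plasmid of about 6.9 kb built on the pGEX-4T-1 backbone for producing a mutant form of the human tyrosine phosphatase SHP2 (gene PTPN11) in E. coli. It replicates from a high-copy ColE1/pMB1-type origin and is selected with ampicillin through the β-lactamase (AmpR) gene driven by its own promoter. Short fragments of the pBR322 bom and rop regions and a lacZα segment with its lac promoter, operator and CAP site are also annotated; these appear to be backbone remnants rather than functional parts of the expression unit.

The expression cassette consists of the hybrid tac promoter followed by a lac operator, which drives an open reading frame encoding Schistosoma japonicum glutathione S-transferase (GST) followed by the PTPN11 coding sequence, giving an N-terminally GST-tagged SHP2 fusion. The plasmid carries its own lacI gene with its promoter, so the lac repressor holds the tac promoter off until it is relieved by IPTG or lactose, allowing inducible expression. The GST moiety permits affinity capture of the fusion on glutathione resin. A short linker separates GST from SHP2, but no protease cleavage site is annotated there in the feature table.

The insert carries two substitutions, histidine 116 to alanine and glutamate 252 to alanine. According to the record, these yield a pH-insensitive SHP2 mutant. The construct is intended for recombinant production of this protein, in the context of work on ionizable residue networks that mediate pH-dependent allosteric regulation of SH2 domain-containing signaling proteins.
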