Features (pLannotate 1.2.2; 17 found; start..end, strand, type, name):
      1..589     +  rep_origin     ori: high-copy-number ColE1/pMB1/pBR322/pUC origin of replication
    775..826     -  misc_feature   bom (fragment): basis of mobility region from pBR322
    833..910     +  promoter       lacI promoter: lacI
    911..1993    +  CDS            lacI: lac repressor; lacI; The lac repressor binds to the lac operator to inhibit transcription in E. coli. This inhibition can be relieved by adding lactose or isopropyl-β-D-thiogalactopyranoside (IPTG).
   2006..2027    +  protein_bind   CAP binding site: CAP binding activates transcription in the presence of cAMP. E. coli catabolite activator protein
   2042..2072    +  promoter       lac promoter: promoter for the E. coli lac operon
   2080..2096    +  protein_bind   lac operator: The lac repressor binds to the lac operator to inhibit transcription in E. coli. This inhibition can be relieved by adding lactose or isopropyl-β-D-thiogalactopyranoside (IPTG). lac repressor encoded by lacI
   2116..2289    +  CDS            lacZα: LacZα fragment of β-galactosidase; lacZ fragment
   2553..2669    -  CDS            yciV (fragment): RNAAM_ECOLI - Also known as trpH From Escherichia coli (strain K12).
   2745..2773    +  promoter       tac promoter: strong E. coli promoter; hybrid between the trp and lac UV5 promoters
   2781..2797    +  protein_bind   lac operator: The lac repressor binds to the lac operator to inhibit transcription in E. coli. This inhibition can be relieved by adding lactose or isopropyl-β-D-thiogalactopyranoside (IPTG). lac repressor encoded by lacI
   2820..3473    +  CDS            GST26_SCHJA: Experimental evidence at protein level: Swiss-Prot protein existence level 1. GST isoenzymes appear to play a central role in the parasite detoxification system. Other functions are also suspected including a role in increasing the solubility of haematin in the parasite gut. From Schistosoma japonicum (Blood fluke).
   3522..5300    +  CDS            PTPN11: PTN11_HUMAN - Also known as PTP2C, SHPTP2. Experimental evidence at protein level: Swiss-Prot protein existence level 1. Acts downstream of various receptor and cytoplasmic protein tyrosine kinases to participate in the signal transduction from the cell surface to the nucleus (PubMed:10655584, PubMed:18559669, PubMed:18829466, PubMed:26742426, PubMed:28074573). Positively regulates MAPK signal transduction pathway (PubMed:28074573). Dephosphorylates GAB1, ARHGAP35 and EGFR (PubMed:28074573). Dephosphorylates ROCK2 at 'Tyr-722' resulting in stimulation of its RhoA binding activity (PubMed:18559
   5523..5562    +  CDS            rop (fragment): Rop protein, which maintains plasmids at low copy number; rop
   5664..5704    +  misc_feature   bom (fragment): basis of mobility region from pBR322
   5809..5913    +  promoter       AmpR promoter: bla
   5914..6774    +  CDS            AmpR: β-lactamase; bla; confers resistance to ampicillin, carbenicillin, and related antibiotics
>Addgene plasmid #244493 | pGEX-4T1 GST-SHP2 H116A E252A | addgene full sequence | sequence record 491601 | Addgene NGS Result
TTGAGATCCTTTTTTTCTGCGCGTAATCTGCTGCTTGCAAACAAAAAAACCACCGCTACCAGCGGTGGTT
TGTTTGCCGGATCAAGAGCTACCAACTCTTTTTCCGAAGGTAACTGGCTTCAGCAGAGCGCAGATACCAA
ATACTGTCCTTCTAGTGTAGCCGTAGTTAGGCCACCACTTCAAGAACTCTGTAGCACCGCCTACATACCT
CGCTCTGCTAATCCTGTTACCAGTGGCTGCTGCCAGTGGCGATAAGTCGTGTCTTACCGGGTTGGACTCA
AGACGATAGTTACCGGATAAGGCGCAGCGGTCGGGCTGAACGGGGGGTTCGTGCACACAGCCCAGCTTGG
AGCGAACGACCTACACCGAACTGAGATACCTACAGCGTGAGCTATGAGAAAGCGCCACGCTTCCCGAAGG
GAGAAAGGCGGACAGGTATCCGGTAAGCGGCAGGGTCGGAACAGGAGAGCGCACGAGGGAGCTTCCAGGG
GGAAACGCCTGGTATCTTTATAGTCCTGTCGGGTTTCGCCACCTCTGACTTGAGCGTCGATTTTTGTGAT
GCTCGTCAGGGGGGCGGAGCCTATGGAAAAACGCCAGCAACGCGGCCTTTTTACGGTTCCTGGCCTTTTG
CTGGCCTTTTGCTCACATGTTCTTTCCTGCGTTATCCCCTGATTCTGTGGATAACCGTATTACCGCCTTT
GAGTGAGCTGATACCGCTCGCCGCAGCCGAACGACCGAGCGCAGCGAGTCAGTGAGCGAGGAAGCGGAAG
AGCGCCTGATGCGGTATTTTCTCCTTACGCATCTGTGCGGTATTTCACACCGCATAAATTCCGACACCAT
CGAATGGCGCAAAACCTTTCGCGGTATGGCATGATAGCGCCCGGAAGAGAGTCAATTCAGGGTGGTGAAT
GTGAAACCAGTAACGTTATACGATGTCGCAGAGTATGCCGGTGTCTCTTATCAGACCGTTTCCCGCGTGG
TGAACCAGGCCAGCCACGTTTCTGCGAAAACGCGGGAAAAAGTGGAAGCGGCGATGGCGGAGCTGAATTA
CATTCCCAACCGCGTGGCACAACAACTGGCGGGCAAACAGTCGTTGCTGATTGGCGTTGCCACCTCCAGT
CTGGCCCTGCACGCGCCGTCGCAAATTGTCGCGGCGATTAAATCTCGCGCCGATCAACTGGGTGCCAGCG
TGGTGGTGTCGATGGTAGAACGAAGCGGCGTCGAAGCCTGTAAAGCGGCGGTGCACAATCTTCTCGCGCA
ACGCGTCAGTGGGCTGATCATTAACTATCCGCTGGATGACCAGGATGCCATTGCTATGGAAGCTGCCTGC
ACTAATGTTCCGGCGTTATTTCTTGATGTCTCTGACCAGACACCCATCAACAGTATTATTTTCTCCCATG
AAGACGGTACGCGACTGGGCGTGGAGCATCTGGTCGCATTGGGTCACCAGCAAATCGCGCTGTTAGCGGG
CCCATTAAGTTCTGTCTCGGCGCGTCTGCGTCTGGCTGGCTGGCATAAATATCTCACTCGCAATCAAATT
CAGCCGATAGCGGAACGGGAAGGCGACTGGAGTGCCATGTCCGGTTTTCAACAAACCATGCAAATGCTGA
ATGAGGGCATCGTTCCCACTGCGATGCTGGTTGCCAACGATCAGATGGCGCTGGGCGCAATGCGCGCCAT
TACCGAGTCCGGGCTGCGCGTTGGTGCGGATATCTCGGTAGTGGGATACGACGATACCGAAGACAGCTCA
TGTTATATCCCGCCGTTAACCACCATCAAACAGGATTTTCGCCTGCTGGGGCAAACCAGCGTGGACCGCT
TGCTGCAACTCTCTCAGGGCCAGGCGGTGAAGGGCAATCAGCTGTTGCCCGTCTCACTGGTGAAAAGAAA
AACCACCCTGGCGCCCAATACGCAAACCGCCTCTCCCCGCGCGTTGGCCGATTCATTAATGCAGCTGGCA
CGACAGGTTTCCCGACTGGAAAGCGGGCAGTGAGCGCAACGCAATTAATGTAAGTTAGCTCACTCATTAG
GCACCCCAGGCTTTACACTTTATGCTTCCGGCTCGTATGTTGTGTGGAATTGTGAGCGGATAACAATTTC
ACACAGGAAACAGCTATGACCATGATTACGGATTCACTGGCCGTCGTTTTACAACGTCGTGACTGGGAAA
ACCCTGGCGTTACCCAACTTAATCGCCTTGCAGCACATCCCCCTTTCGCCAGCTGGCGTAATAGCGAAGA
GGCCCGCACCGATCGCCCTTCCCAACAGTTGCGCAGCCTGAATGGCGAATGGCGCTTTGCCTGGTTTCCG
GCACCAGAAGCGGTGCCGGAAAGCTGGCTGGAGTGCGATCTTCCTGAGGCCGATACTGTCGTCGTCCCCT
CAAACTGGCAGATGCACGGTTACGATGCGCCCATCTACACCAACGTGACCTATCCCATTACGGTCAATCC
GCCGTTTGTTCCCACGGAGAATCCGACGGGTTGTTACTCGCTCACATTTAATGTTGATGAAAGCTGGCTA
CAGGAAGGCCAGACGCGAATTATTTTTGATGGCGTTGGAATTAGCTTATCGACTGCACGGTGCACCAATG
CTTCTGGCGTCAGGCAGCCATCGGAAGCTGTGGTATGGCTGTGCAGGTCGTAAATCACTGCATAATTCGT
GTCGCTCAAGGCGCACTCCCGTTCTGGATAATGTTTTTTGCGCCGACATCATAACGGTTCTGGCAAATAT
TCTGAAATGAGCTGTTGACAATTAATCATCGGCTCGTATAATGTGTGGAATTGTGAGCGGATAACAATTT
CACACAGGAAACAGTATTCATGTCCCCTATACTAGGTTATTGGAAAATTAAGGGCCTTGTGCAACCCACT
CGACTTCTTTTGGAATATCTTGAAGAAAAATATGAAGAGCATTTGTATGAGCGCGATGAAGGTGATAAAT
GGCGAAACAAAAAGTTTGAATTGGGTTTGGAGTTTCCCAATCTTCCTTATTATATTGATGGTGATGTTAA
ATTAACACAGTCTATGGCCATCATACGTTATATAGCTGACAAGCACAACATGTTGGGTGGTTGTCCAAAA
GAGCGTGCAGAGATTTCAATGCTTGAAGGAGCGGTTTTGGATATTAGATACGGTGTTTCGAGAATTGCAT
ATAGTAAAGACTTTGAAACTCTCAAAGTTGATTTTCTTAGCAAGCTACCTGAAATGCTGAAAATGTTCGA
AGATCGTTTATGTCATAAAACATATTTAAATGGTGATCATGTAACCCATCCTGACTTCATGTTGTATGAC
GCTCTTGATGTTGTTTTATACATGGACCCAATGTGCCTGGATGCGTTCCCAAAATTAGTTTGTTTTAAAA
AACGTATTGAAGCTATCCCACAAATTGATAAGTACTTGAAATCCAGCAAGTATATAGCATGGCCTTTGCA
GGGCTGGCAAGCCACGTTTGGTGGTGGCGACCATCCTCCAAAATCGGATCTGGTTCCGCGTGGATCCCCA
GGAATTCCGGGCGGGAGGAACATGACATCGCGGAGATGGTTTCACCCAAATATCACTGGTGTGGAGGCAG
AAAACCTACTGTTGACAAGAGGAGTTGATGGCAGTTTTTTGGCAAGGCCTAGTAAAAGTAACCCTGGAGA
CTTCACACTTTCCGTTAGAAGAAATGGAGCTGTCACCCACATCAAGATTCAGAACACTGGTGATTACTAT
GACCTGTATGGAGGGGAGAAATTTGCCACTTTGGCTGAGTTGGTCCAGTATTACATGGAACATCACGGGC
AATTAAAAGAGAAGAATGGAGATGTCATTGAGCTTAAATATCCTCTGAACTGTGCAGATCCTACCTCTGA
AAGGTGGTTTCATGGAGCTCTCTCTGGGAAAGAAGCAGAGAAATTATTAACTGAAAAAGGAAAACATGGT
AGTTTTCTTGTACGAGAGAGCCAGAGCCACCCTGGAGATTTTGTTCTTTCTGTGCGCACTGGTGATGACA
AAGGGGAGAGCAATGACGGCAAGTCTAAAGTGACCCATGTTATGATTCGCTGTCAGGAACTGAAATACGA
CGTTGGTGGAGGAGAACGGTTTGATTCTTTGACAGATCTTGTGGAACATTATAAGAAGAATCCTATGGTG
GAAACATTGGGTACAGTACTACAACTCAAGCAGCCCCTTAACACGACTCGTATAAATGCTGCTGAAATAG
AAAGCAGAGTTCGAGAACTAAGCAAATTAGCTGAGACCACAGATAAAGTCAAACAAGGCTTTTGGGAAGA
ATTTGCGACACTACAACAACAGGAGTGCAAACTTCTCTACAGCCGAAAAGAGGGTCAAAGGCAAGAAAAC
AAAAACAAAAATAGATATAAAAACATCCTGCCCTTTGATCATACCAGGGTTGTCCTACACGATGGTGATC
CCAATGAGCCTGTTTCAGATTACATCAATGCAAATATCATCATGCCTGAATTTGAAACCAAGTGCAACAA
TTCAAAGCCCAAAAAGAGTTACATTGCCACACAAGGCTGCCTGCAAAACACGGTGAATGACTTTTGGCGG
ATGGTGTTCCAAGAAAACTCCCGAGTGATTGTCATGACAACGAAAGAAGTGGAGAGAGGAAAGAGTAAAT
GTGTCAAATACTGGCCTGATGAGTATGCTCTAAAAGAATATGGCGTCATGCGTGTTAGGAACGTCAAAGA
AAGCGCCGCTCATGACTATACGCTAAGAGAACTTAAACTTTCAAAGGTTGGACAAGGGAATACGGAGAGA
ACGGTCTGGCAATACCACTTTCGGACCTGGCCGGACCACGGCGTGCCCAGCGACCCTGGGGGCGTGCTGG
ACTTCCTGGAGGAGGTGCACCATAAGCAGGAGAGCATCATGGATGCAGGGCCGGTCGTGGTGCACTGCAG
TGCTGGAATTGGCCGGACAGGGACGTTCATTGTGATTGATATTCTTATTGACATCATCAGAGAGAAAGGT
GTTGACTGCGATATTGACGTTCCCAAAACCATCCAGATGGTGCGGTCTCAGAGGTCAGGGATGGTCCAGA
CAGAAGCACAGTACCGATTTATCTATATGGCGGTCCAGCATTATATTGAAACACTACAGCGCAGGATTGA
AGAAGAGCAGAAAAGCAAGAGGAAAGGGCACGAATATACAAATATTAAGTATTCTCTAGCGGACCAGACG
AGTGGAGATCAGAGCCCTCTCCCGCCTTGTACTCCAACGCCACCCTGTGCAGAAATGAGAGAAGACAGTG
CTAGAGTCTATGAAAACGTGGGCCTGATGCAACAGCAGAAAAGTTTCAGATGAGAAAACCTGCCAAAACT
TCAGCACAGAAATAGATGTGGACTTTCACCCTCTCCCTAAAAAGATCAAGAACAGACGCAAGAAAGTTTA
TGTGAAGACAGAATTTGGATTTGGAAGGCTTGCAATGTGGTTGACTACCTTTTGATAAGCAAAATTTGAA
ACCATTTAAAGACCGGAATTCCCGGGTCGACTCGAGCGGCCGCATCGTGACTGACTGACGATCTGCCTCG
CGCGTTTCGGTGATGACGGTGAAAACCTCTGACACATGCAGCTCCCGGAGACGGTCACAGCTTGTCTGTA
AGCGGATGCCGGGAGCAGACAAGCCCGTCAGGGCGCGTCAGCGGGTGTTGGCGGGTGTCGGGGCGCAGCC
ATGACCCAGTCACGTAGCGATAGCGGAGTGTATAATTCTTGAAGACGAAAGGGCCTCGTGATACGCCTAT
TTTTATAGGTTAATGTCATGATAATAATGGTTTCTTAGACGTCAGGTGGCACTTTTCGGGGAAATGTGCG
CGGAACCCCTATTTGTTTATTTTTCTAAATACATTCAAATATGTATCCGCTCATGAGACAATAACCCTGA
TAAATGCTTCAATAATATTGAAAAAGGAAGAGTATGAGTATTCAACATTTCCGTGTCGCCCTTATTCCCT
TTTTTGCGGCATTTTGCCTTCCTGTTTTTGCTCACCCAGAAACGCTGGTGAAAGTAAAAGATGCTGAAGA
TCAGTTGGGTGCACGAGTGGGTTACATCGAACTGGATCTCAACAGCGGTAAGATCCTTGAGAGTTTTCGC
CCCGAAGAACGTTTTCCAATGATGAGCACTTTTAAAGTTCTGCTATGTGGCGCGGTATTATCCCGTGTTG
ACGCCGGGCAAGAGCAACTCGGTCGCCGCATACACTATTCTCAGAATGACTTGGTTGAGTACTCACCAGT
CACAGAAAAGCATCTTACGGATGGCATGACAGTAAGAGAATTATGCAGTGCTGCCATAACCATGAGTGAT
AACACTGCGGCCAACTTACTTCTGACAACGATCGGAGGACCGAAGGAGCTAACCGCTTTTTTGCACAACA
TGGGGGATCATGTAACTCGCCTTGATCGTTGGGAACCGGAGCTGAATGAAGCCATACCAAACGACGAGCG
TGACACCACGATGCCTGCAGCAATGGCAACAACGTTGCGCAAACTATTAACTGGCGAACTACTTACTCTA
GCTTCCCGGCAACAATTAATAGACTGGATGGAGGCGGATAAAGTTGCAGGACCACTTCTGCGCTCGGCCC
TTCCGGCTGGCTGGTTTATTGCTGATAAATCTGGAGCCGGTGAGCGTGGGTCTCGCGGTATCATTGCAGC
ACTGGGGCCAGATGGTAAGCCCTCCCGTATCGTAGTTATCTACACGACGGGGAGTCAGGCAACTATGGAT
GAACGAAATAGACAGATCGCTGAGATAGGTGCCTCACTGATTAAGCATTGGTAACTGTCAGACCAAGTTT
ACTCATATATACTTTAGATTGATTTAAAACTTCATTTTTAATTTAAAAGGATCTAGGTGAAGATCCTTTT
TGATAATCTCATGACCAAAATCCCTTAACGTGAGTTTTCGTTCCACTGAGCGTCAGACCCCGTAGAAAAG
ATCAAAGGATCTTC
